Addgene plasmid #53888: TFF3_pCSdest
Depositing lab: Roger Reeves. Depositing organization: Johns Hopkins University and School of Medicine. Publication: Survey of Human Chromosome 21 Gene Expression Effects on Early Development in Danio rerio. Edie S, Zaghloul NA, Leitch CC, Klinedinst DK, Lebron J, Thole JF, McCallion AS, Katsanis N, Reeves RH. G3 (Bethesda). 2018 Jul 2;8(7):2215-2223. doi: 10.1534/g3.118.200144. PubMed 29760202.
Backbone
  Vector backbone: pCSDest
  Backbone manufacturer: Lawson Lab (Addgene Plasmid 22423)
  Backbone size w/o insert (bp): 4095
  Vector type: Mammalian Expression
Growth in bacteria
  Bacterial resistance: Ampicillin, 100 μg/mL
  Growth temperature: 37°C
  Growth strain: Top10
  Copy number: High Copy
Gene/Insert
  Gene/Insert name: TFF3
  Species: H. sapiens (human)
  Insert size (bp): 222
  Entrez Gene: TFF3 (a.k.a. ITF, P1B, TFI)
  Promoter: SP6 and CMV
  Cloning method: Gateway Cloning
  Sequencing primers: 5′ CMV-F; 3′ EBV-Rev
Terms and licenses: Academic/Nonprofit Terms; Industry Terms
Depositor comments: BC017859
How to cite: TFF3_pCSdest was a gift from Roger Reeves (Addgene plasmid # 53888 ; http://n2t.net/addgene:53888 ; RRID:Addgene_53888)
