[The description below was written by a language model from this plasmid's Addgene catalogue record.]
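Description:
TFF3_pCSdest is an expression clone carrying the human TFF3 (trefoil factor 3, also known as ITF) coding sequence in the pCSDest backbone, a Gateway destination vector derived from the pCS2 family. The record classes it as a mammalian expression vector. It is maintained in E. coli as a high-copy plasmid under ampicillin selection. The backbone without insert is listed as about 4.1 kb, and the TFF3 insert is 222 bp, introduced by Gateway recombination, so the open reading frame is expected to be flanked by the att site scars left by that reaction. A depositor comment points to a cDNA clone accession as the apparent source of the insert. No epitope tags, fusion partners or reporters are recorded, and no feature table was provided, so details such as the polyadenylation signal or exact origin of replication are not stated here.

The insert sits downstream of two promoters, CMV and SP6, which serve different purposes. CMV drives strong constitutive transcription when the plasmid DNA is introduced into vertebrate cells, while the SP6 bacteriophage promoter allows in vitro transcription of mRNA from the same template. This dual arrangement suits embryo microinjection work, and the associated publication describes a survey of the effects of expressing human chromosome 21 genes on early zebrafish development. TFF3_pCSdest appears to be one member of that clone set, suited to producing synthetic TFF3 mRNA for overexpression in zebrafish embryos or to direct expression in cultured cells.
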