>Addgene plasmid #53888 | TFF3_pCSdest | addgene partial sequence | sequence record 95331 | EBV-rev 5'-GTGGTTTGTCCAAACTCATC-3'
GTAATACGACTCACTATAGTTCTAGAGGCTCGAGAGGATCACCACTTTGTACAAGAAAGCTGGGTTCTAG
AAGGTGCATTCTGCTTCCTGCAGGGGCTTGAAACACCAAGGCACTCCAGGGATCCTGGAGTCAAAGCAGC
AGCCCCGGTTGTTGCACTCCTTGGGGGTGACATGGGGGTAGCCGCAGTCCACCCTGTCCTTGGCTGGCAC
GGCACACTGGTTTGCAGACAGGCCCACGTACTCCTCAGCAGAGCTGGAGGACAGCAAGGCCAGGACCAGC
CCCAGCATGGTGCCTGCTTTTTTGTACAAACTTGTGATCCTTGAATTCGAATCGATGGGATCCTGCAAAA
AGAACAAGTAGCTTGTATTCTATAGTGTCACCTAAATCAAGCTTGCTCCGACGTCCCCAGGCAGAATGGC
GGTTCCCTAAACGAGCATTGCTTATATAGACCTCCCATTAGGCACGCCTACCGCCCATTTACGTCAATGG
AACGCCCATTTGCGTCATTGCCCCTCCCCATTGACGTCAATGGGGATGTACTTGGCAGCCATCGCGGGCC
ATTTACCGCCATTGACGTCAATGGGAGTACTGCCAATGTACCCTGGCGTACTTCCAATAGTAATGTACTT
GCCAAGTTACTATTAATAGATATTGATGTACTGCCAAGTGGGCCATTTACCGTCATTGACGTCAATAGGG
GGCGTGAGAACGGATATGAATGGGCAATGAGCCATCCCATTGACGTCAATGGTGGGTGGTCCTATTGACG
TCAATGGGCATTGAGCCAGGCGGGCCATTTACCGTAATTGACGTCAATG
